Addgene plasmid #188496: PlmCas12e
Purpose: Expresses FLAG tagged PlmCas12e
Depositing lab: Isaac Hilton. Depositing organization: Rice University. Publication: Quantification of Genome Editing and Transcriptional Control Capabilities Reveals Hierarchies among Diverse CRISPR/Cas Systems in Human Cells. Escobar M, Li J, Patel A, Liu S, Xu Q, Hilton IB. ACS Synth Biol. 2022 Oct 21;11(10):3239-3250. doi: 10.1021/acssynbio.2c00156. Epub 2022 Sep 26. PubMed 36162812.
Backbone
  Vector backbone: LentiCRISPR v2
  Vector type: Mammalian Expression, Lentiviral, CRISPR
  Selectable markers: Puromycin
Growth in bacteria
  Bacterial resistance: Ampicillin, 100 μg/mL
  Growth temperature: 37°C
  Growth strain: NEB Stable
  Copy number: High Copy
Gene/Insert
  Gene/Insert name: Cas12e
  Species: Planctomycetes
  Promoter: EF1a
  Cloning method: Gibson Cloning
Terms and licenses: Academic/Nonprofit Terms; Industry Terms: Not Available to Industry
Depositor comments: Stbl3 is also a suitable growth strain.
How to cite: PlmCas12e was a gift from Isaac Hilton (Addgene plasmid # 188496 ; http://n2t.net/addgene:188496 ; RRID:Addgene_188496)
