[The description below was written by a language model from this plasmid's Addgene catalogue record and pLannotate feature annotations shown in this document.]
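Description:
PlmCas12e is a lentiviral mammalian expression plasmid built on the LentiCRISPR v2 backbone that expresses a FLAG-tagged Cas12e (CasX) nuclease from Planctomycetes. It is propagated in E. coli through a high-copy ColE1/pUC-type origin with ampicillin selection (AmpR), and the record recommends recombination-deficient strains, as is usual for LTR-containing plasmids. An f1 origin is also present, along with an SV40/EM7-driven BleoR cassette lying outside the LTR-flanked region.

The transfer cassette follows a third-generation, self-inactivating design. A CMV enhancer/promoter is fused to a truncated HIV-1 5' LTR to drive genomic RNA production in packaging cells. This is followed by the Ψ packaging signal, a gag fragment, the RRE for Rev-dependent nuclear export, the cPPT/CTS, a WPRE to enhance transcript expression, and a ΔU3 3' LTR. Within this unit, the EF-1α core promoter sits upstream of an unannotated stretch of roughly 3 kb. This position is consistent with the Cas12e coding sequence and its FLAG tag, although neither is called in the feature table. It is followed by a puromycin N-acetyltransferase sequence for selecting transduced or transfected mammalian cells. How PuroR is linked to the nuclease is not annotated.

An S. pyogenes Cas9 gRNA scaffold remains upstream of the EF-1α promoter, but no U6 promoter is annotated, and this scaffold would not be expected to serve Cas12e. The cognate guide therefore presumably has to be supplied separately. The associated publication compares genome editing and transcriptional control capabilities among diverse CRISPR/Cas systems in human cells, which is the plasmid's intended context.
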