Features (pLannotate 1.2.2; 31 found; start..end, strand, type, name):
    217..397     +  LTR            5' LTR (truncated): truncated 5' long terminal repeat (LTR) from HIV-1
    444..569     +  misc_feature   HIV-1 Ψ: packaging signal of human immunodeficiency virus type 1
    553..916     +  CDS            HIV-1 gag (fragment): gag protein from human immunodeficiency virus 1; gag
   1062..1295    +  misc_feature   RRE: The Rev response element (RRE) of HIV-1 allows for Rev-dependent mRNA export from the nucleus to the cytoplasm.
   1672..1772    +  CDS            Rev (fragment): human immunodeficiency virus 1 (HIV-1) Rev protein; rev; enhances nuclear export of unspliced and incompletely spliced viral mRNAs
   1822..1939    +  misc_feature   cPPT/CTS: central polypurine tract and central termination sequence of HIV-1
   2071..2146    +  misc_RNA       gRNA scaffold: guide RNA scaffold for the Streptococcus pyogenes CRISPR/Cas9 system
   2164..2182    +  CDS            small t antigen (fragment): SV40 (simian virus 40) small t antigen
   2208..2419    +  promoter       EF-1α core promoter: core promoter for human elongation factor EF-1α
   5515..6112    +  CDS            PuroR (fragment): puromycin N-acetyltransferase; pac from Streptomyces; confers resistance to puromycin
   6128..6716    +  misc_feature   WPRE: woodchuck hepatitis virus posttranscriptional regulatory element
   6767..6786    +  misc_feature   cPPT/CTS (fragment): central polypurine tract and central termination sequence of HIV-1
   6788..7021    +  LTR            3' LTR (ΔU3): self-inactivating 3' long terminal repeat (LTR) from HIV-1
   7053..7277    +  polyA_signal   bGH poly(A) signal: bovine growth hormone polyadenylation signal
   7281..7302    +  promoter       SV40 promoter (fragment): SV40 enhancer and early promoter
   7323..7751    +  rep_origin     f1 ori (sequence partly withheld): f1 bacteriophage origin of replication; arrow indicates direction of (+) strand synthesis
   7765..8094    +  promoter       SV40 promoter: SV40 enhancer and early promoter
   8142..8189    +  promoter       EM7 promoter: synthetic bacterial promoter&nbsp
   8208..8582    +  CDS            BleoR: antibiotic-binding protein; Sh ble from Streptoalloteichus hindustanus; confers resistance to bleomycin, phleomycin, and Zeocin™
   8592..8717    +  CDS            ble (fragment): BLE_KLEPN - Experimental evidence at protein level: Swiss-Prot protein existence level 1. Binding protein with a strong affinity to the bleomycin family of antibiotics. Binds to CL990; an antimitotic-antibiotic compound. From Klebsiella pneumoniae.
   8712..8833    +  polyA_signal   SV40 poly(A) signal: SV40 polyadenylation signal
   8904..8926    -  protein_bind   lac operator (fragment): The lac repressor binds to the lac operator to inhibit transcription in E. coli. This inhibition can be relieved by adding lactose or isopropyl-β-D-thiogalactopyranoside (IPTG). lac repressor encoded by lacI
   8930..8960    -  promoter       lac promoter: promoter for the E. coli lac operon
   8975..8996    -  protein_bind   CAP binding site: CAP binding activates transcription in the presence of cAMP. E. coli catabolite activator protein
   9009..9101    -  CDS            lacI (fragment): lac repressor; lacI; The lac repressor binds to the lac operator to inhibit transcription in E. coli. This inhibition can be relieved by adding lactose or isopropyl-β-D-thiogalactopyranoside (IPTG).
   9284..9872    -  rep_origin     ori: high-copy-number ColE1/pMB1/pBR322/pUC origin of replication
  10043..10903   -  CDS            AmpR: β-lactamase; bla; confers resistance to ampicillin, carbenicillin, and related antibiotics
  10904..11008   -  promoter       AmpR promoter: bla
  11067..11119   -  misc_feature   bom (fragment): basis of mobility region from pBR322
  11274..11653   +  enhancer       CMV enhancer: human cytomegalovirus immediate early enhancer
  11654..199     +  promoter       CMV promoter (across the origin): human cytomegalovirus (CMV) immediate early promoter
>Addgene plasmid #188496 | PlmCas12e | addgene full sequence | sequence record 373597 | Addgene NGS Result
TGATGCGGTTTTGGCAGTACATCAATGGGCGTGGATAGCGGTTTGACTCACGGGGATTTCCAAGTCTCCA
CCCCATTGACGTCAATGGGAGTTTGTTTTGGCACCAAAATCAACGGGACTTTCCAAAATGTCGTAACAAC
TCCGCCCCATTGACGCAAATGGGCGGTAGGCGTGTACGGTGGGAGGTCTATATAAGCAGCGCGTTTTGCC
TGTACTGGGTCTCTCTGGTTAGACCAGATCTGAGCCTGGGAGCTCTCTGGCTAACTAGGGAACCCACTGC
TTAAGCCTCAATAAAGCTTGCCTTGAGTGCTTCAAGTAGTGTGTGCCCGTCTGTTGTGTGACTCTGGTAA
CTAGAGATCCCTCAGACCCTTTTAGTCAGTGTGGAAAATCTCTAGCAGTGGCGCCCGAACAGGGACTTGA
AAGCGAAAGGGAAACCAGAGGAGCTCTCTCGACGCAGGACTCGGCTTGCTGAAGCGCGCACGGCAAGAGG
CGAGGGGCGGCGACTGGTGAGTACGCCAAAAATTTTGACTAGCGGAGGCTAGAAGGAGAGAGATGGGTGC
GAGAGCGTCAGTATTAAGCGGGGGAGAATTAGATCGCGATGGGAAAAAATTCGGTTAAGGCCAGGGGGAA
AGAAAAAATATAAATTAAAACATATAGTATGGGCAAGCAGGGAGCTAGAACGATTCGCAGTTAATCCTGG
CCTGTTAGAAACATCAGAAGGCTGTAGACAAATACTGGGACAGCTACAACCATCCCTTCAGACAGGATCA
GAAGAACTTAGATCATTATATAATACAGTAGCAACCCTCTATTGTGTGCATCAAAGGATAGAGATAAAAG
ACACCAAGGAAGCTTTAGACAAGATAGAGGAAGAGCAAAACAAAAGTAAGACCACCGCACAGCAAGCGGC
CGCTGATCTTCAGACCTGGAGGAGGAGATATGAGGGACAATTGGAGAAGTGAATTATATAAATATAAAGT
AGTAAAAATTGAACCATTAGGAGTAGCACCCACCAAGGCAAAGAGAAGAGTGGTGCAGAGAGAAAAAAGA
GCAGTGGGAATAGGAGCTTTGTTCCTTGGGTTCTTGGGAGCAGCAGGAAGCACTATGGGCGCAGCGTCAA
TGACGCTGACGGTACAGGCCAGACAATTATTGTCTGGTATAGTGCAGCAGCAGAACAATTTGCTGAGGGC
TATTGAGGCGCAACAGCATCTGTTGCAACTCACAGTCTGGGGCATCAAGCAGCTCCAGGCAAGAATCCTG
GCTGTGGAAAGATACCTAAAGGATCAACAGCTCCTGGGGATTTGGGGTTGCTCTGGAAAACTCATTTGCA
CCACTGCTGTGCCTTGGAATGCTAGTTGGAGTAATAAATCTCTGGAACAGATTTGGAATCACACGACCTG
GATGGAGTGGGACAGAGAAATTAACAATTACACAAGCTTAATACACTCCTTAATTGAAGAATCGCAAAAC
CAGCAAGAAAAGAATGAACAAGAATTATTGGAATTAGATAAATGGGCAAGTTTGTGGAATTGGTTTAACA
TAACAAATTGGCTGTGGTATATAAAATTATTCATAATGATAGTAGGAGGCTTGGTAGGTTTAAGAATAGT
TTTTGCTGTACTTTCTATAGTGAATAGAGTTAGGCAGGGATATTCACCATTATCGTTTCAGACCCACCTC
CCAACCCCGAGGGGACCCGACAGGCCCGAAGGAATAGAAGAAGAAGGTGGAGAGAGAGACAGAGACAGAT
CCATTCGATTAGTGAACGGATCGGCACTGCGTGCGCCAATTCTGCAGACAAATGGCAGTATTCATCCACA
ATTTTAAAAGAAAAGGGGGGATTGGGGGGTACAGTGCAGGGGAAAGAATAGTAGACATAATAGCAACAGA
CATACAAACTAAAGAATTACAAAAACAAATTACAAAAATTCAAAATTTTCGGGTTTATTACAGGGACAGC
AGAGATCCAGTTTGGTTAATTAAGGTACCGATATCACTAGTGTTCCATTAACTGCGCTAAAAATAATTTT
TAAATCTTTTTTAGCTTCTTGCTCTTTTTTGTACGTCTCTGTTTTAGAGCTAGAAATAGCAAGTTAAAAT
AAGGCTAGTCCGTTATCAACTTGAAAAAGTGGCACCGAGTCGGTGCTTTTTTGAATTCGCTAGCTAGGTC
TTGAAAGGAGTGGGAATTGGCTCCGGTGCCCGTCAGTGGGCAGAGCGCACATCGCCCACAGTCCCCGAGA
AGTTGGGGGGAGGGGTCGGCAATTGATCCGGTGCCTAGAGAAGGTGGCGCGGGGTAAACTGGGAAAGTGA
TGTCGTGTACTGGCTCCGCCTTTTTCCCGAGGGTGGGGGAGAACCGTATATAAGTGCAGTAGTCGCCGTG
AACGTTCTTTTTCGCAACGGGTTTGCCGCCAGAACACAGGACCGGTTCTAGAGCGCTGCCACCATGCAAG
AGATCAAGAGAATCAACAAGATCAGAAGGAGACTGGTCAAGGACAGCAACACAAAGAAGGCCGGCAAGAC
AGGCCCCATGAAAACCCTGCTCGTCAGAGTGATGACCCCTGACCTGAGAGAGCGGCTGGAAAACCTGAGA
AAGAAGCCCGAGAACATCCCTCAGCCTATCAGCAACACCAGCAGGGCCAACCTGAACAAGCTGCTGACCG
ACTACACCGAGATGAAGAAAGCCATCCTGCACGTGTACTGGGAAGAGTTCCAGAAAGACCCCGTGGGCCT
GATGAGCAGAGTTGCTCAGCCCGCTCCTAAGAACATCGACCAGAGAAAGCTGATCCCCGTGAAGGACGGC
AACGAGAGACTGACCTCTAGCGGCTTTGCCTGCAGCCAGTGTTGCCAGCCTCTGTACGTGTACAAGCTGG
AACAAGTGAACGACAAGGGCAAGCCCCACACCAACTACTTCGGCAGATGCAACGTGTCCGAGCACGAGAG
GCTGATCCTGCTGTCTCCTCACAAGCCCGAGGCCAACGATGAGCTGGTCACATACAGCCTGGGCAAGTTC
GGACAGAGAGCCCTGGACTTCTACAGCATCCACGTGACCAGGGAGAGCAATCACCCTGTGAAGCCCCTGG
AACAGATCGGCGGCAATAGCTGTGCCTCTGGACCTGTGGGAAAAGCCCTGAGCGACGCCTGTATGGGAGC
CGTGGCATCCTTCCTGACCAAGTACCAGGACATCATCCTGGAACACCAGAAAGTGATCAAGAAGAACGAG
AAAAGACTGGCCAACCTCAAGGATATCGCCAGCGCTAACGGCCTGGCCTTTCCTAAGATCACCCTGCCTC
CACAGCCTCACACCAAAGAGGGCATCGAGGCCTACAACAACGTGGTGGCCCAGATCGTGATTTGGGTCAA
CCTGAATCTGTGGCAGAAGCTGAAGATCGGCAGGGACGAAGCCAAGCCACTGCAGAGACTGAAGGGCTTC
CCTAGCTTCCCTCTGGTGGAAAGACAGGCCAATGAAGTGGATTGGTGGGACATGGTCTGCAACGTGAAGA
AGCTGATCAACGAGAAGAAAGAGGATGGCAAGGTTTTCTGGCAGAACCTGGCCGGCTACAAGAGACAAGA
AGCCCTGCTGCCTTACCTGAGCAGCGAAGAGGACCGGAAGAAGGGCAAGAAGTTCGCCAGATACCAGTTC
GGCGACCTGCTGCTGCACCTGGAAAAGAAGCACGGCGAGGACTGGGGCAAAGTGTACGATGAGGCCTGGG
AGAGAATCGACAAGAAGGTGGAAGGCCTGAGCAAGCACATTAAGCTGGAAGAGGAAAGAAGGAGCGAGGA
CGCCCAATCTAAAGCCGCTCTGACCGATTGGCTGAGAGCCAAGGCCAGCTTTGTGATCGAGGGCCTGAAA
GAGGCCGACAAGGACGAGTTCTGCAGATGCGAGCTGAAGCTGCAGAAGTGGTACGGCGATCTGAGAGGCA
AGCCCTTCGCCATTGAGGCCGAGAACAGCATCCTGGACATCAGCGGCTTCAGCAAGCAGTACAACTGCGC
CTTCATTTGGCAGAAAGACGGCGTCAAGAAACTGAACCTGTACCTGATCATCAATTACTTCAAAGGCGGC
AAGCTGCGGTTCAAGAAGATCAAACCCGAGGCCTTCGAGGCTAACAGATTCTACACCGTGATCAACAAAA
AGTCCGGCGAGATCGTGCCCATGGAAGTGAACTTCAACTTCGACGACCCCAACCTGATTATCCTGCCTCT
GGCCTTCGGCAAGAGACAGGGCAGAGAGTTCATCTGGAACGATCTGCTGAGCCTGGAAACCGGCTCTCTG
AAGCTGGCCAATGGCAGAGTGATCGAGAAAACCCTGTACAACAGGAGAACCAGACAGGACGAGCCTGCTC
TGTTTGTGGCCCTGACCTTCGAGAGAAGAGAGGTGCTGGACAGCAGCAACATCAAGCCCATGAACCTGAT
CGGCATCGACCGGGGCGAGAATATCCCTGCTGTGATCGCCCTGACAGACCCTGAAGGATGCCCACTGAGC
AGATTCAAGGACTCCCTGGGCAACCCTACACACATCCTGAGAATCGGCGAGAGCTACAAAGAGAAGCAGA
GGACAATCCAGGCCGCCAAAGAGGTGGAACAGAGAAGAGCCGGCGGATACTCTAGGAAGTACGCCAGCAA
GGCCAAGAATCTGGCCGACGACATGGTCCGAAACACCGCCAGAGATCTGCTGTACTACGCCGTGACACAG
GACGCCATGCTGATCTTCGAGAATCTGAGCAGAGGCTTCGGCCGGCAGGGCAAGAGAACCTTTATGGCCG
AGAGGCAGTACACCAGAATGGAAGATTGGCTCACAGCTAAACTGGCCTACGAGGGACTGCCCAGCAAGAC
CTACCTGTCCAAAACACTGGCCCAGTATACCTCCAAGACCTGCAGCAATTGCGGCTTCACCATCACCAGC
GCCGACTACGACAGAGTGCTGGAAAAGCTCAAGAAAACCGCCACCGGCTGGATGACCACCATCAACGGCA
AAGAGCTGAAGGTTGAGGGCCAGATCACCTACTACAACAGGTACAAGAGGCAGAACGTCGTGAAGGATCT
GAGCGTGGAACTGGACAGACTGAGCGAAGAGAGCGTGAACAACGACATCAGCAGCTGGACAAAGGGCAGA
TCAGGCGAGGCTCTGAGCCTGCTGAAGAAGAGGTTTAGCCACAGACCTGTGCAAGAGAAGTTCGTGTGCC
TGAACTGCGGCTTCGAGACACACGCCGATGAACAGGCTGCCCTGAACATTGCCAGAAGCTGGCTGTTCCT
GAGAAGCCAAGAGTACAAGAAGTACCAGACCAACAAGACCACCGGCAACACCGACAAGAGGGCCTTTGTG
GAAACCTGGCAGAGCTTCTACAGAAAAAAGCTGAAAGAAGTCTGGAAGCCCGCCGTGAAGCGACCTGCCG
CCACAAAGAAGGCTGGACAGGCTAAGAAGAAGAAAGATTACAAAGACGATGACGATAAGGGATCCGGCGC
AACAAACTTCTCTCTGCTGAAACAAGCCGGAGATGTCGAAGAGAATCCTGGACCGACCGAGTACAAGCCC
ACGGTGCGCCTCGCCACCCGCGACGACGTCCCCAGGGCCGTACGCACCCTCGCCGCCGCGTTCGCCGACT
ACCCCGCCACGCGCCACACCGTCGATCCGGACCGCCACATCGAGCGGGTCACCGAGCTGCAAGAACTCTT
CCTCACGCGCGTCGGGCTCGACATCGGCAAGGTGTGGGTCGCGGACGACGGCGCCGCGGTGGCGGTCTGG
ACCACGCCGGAGAGCGTCGAAGCGGGGGCGGTGTTCGCCGAGATCGGCCCGCGCATGGCCGAGTTGAGCG
GTTCCCGGCTGGCCGCGCAGCAACAGATGGAAGGCCTCCTGGCGCCGCACCGGCCCAAGGAGCCCGCGTG
GTTCCTGGCCACCGTCGGAGTCTCGCCCGACCACCAGGGCAAGGGTCTGGGCAGCGCCGTCGTGCTCCCC
GGAGTGGAGGCGGCCGAGCGCGCCGGGGTGCCCGCCTTCCTGGAGACCTCCGCGCCCCGCAACCTCCCCT
TCTACGAGCGGCTCGGCTTCACCGTCACCGCCGACGTCGAGGTGCCCGAAGGACCGCGCACCTGGTGCAT
GACCCGCAAGCCCGGTGCCTGAACGCGTTAAGTCGACAATCAACCTCTGGATTACAAAATTTGTGAAAGA
TTGACTGGTATTCTTAACTATGTTGCTCCTTTTACGCTATGTGGATACGCTGCTTTAATGCCTTTGTATC
ATGCTATTGCTTCCCGTATGGCTTTCATTTTCTCCTCCTTGTATAAATCCTGGTTGCTGTCTCTTTATGA
GGAGTTGTGGCCCGTTGTCAGGCAACGTGGCGTGGTGTGCACTGTGTTTGCTGACGCAACCCCCACTGGT
TGGGGCATTGCCACCACCTGTCAGCTCCTTTCCGGGACTTTCGCTTTCCCCCTCCCTATTGCCACGGCGG
AACTCATCGCCGCCTGCCTTGCCCGCTGCTGGACAGGGGCTCGGCTGTTGGGCACTGACAATTCCGTGGT
GTTGTCGGGGAAATCATCGTCCTTTCCTTGGCTGCTCGCCTGTGTTGCCACCTGGATTCTGCGCGGGACG
TCCTTCTGCTACGTCCCTTCGGCCCTCAATCCAGCGGACCTTCCTTCCCGCGGCCTGCTGCCGGCTCTGC
GGCCTCTTCCGCGTCTTCGCCTTCGCCCTCAGACGAGTCGGATCTCCCTTTGGGCCGCCTCCCCGCGTCG
ACTTTAAGACCAATGACTTACAAGGCAGCTGTAGATCTTAGCCACTTTTTAAAAGAAAAGGGGGGACTGG
AAGGGCTAATTCACTCCCAACGAAGACAAGATCTGCTTTTTGCTTGTACTGGGTCTCTCTGGTTAGACCA
GATCTGAGCCTGGGAGCTCTCTGGCTAACTAGGGAACCCACTGCTTAAGCCTCAATAAAGCTTGCCTTGA
GTGCTTCAAGTAGTGTGTGCCCGTCTGTTGTGTGACTCTGGTAACTAGAGATCCCTCAGACCCTTTTAGT
CAGTGTGGAAAATCTCTAGCAGGGCCCGTTTAAACCCGCTGATCAGCCTCGACTGTGCCTTCTAGTTGCC
AGCCATCTGTTGTTTGCCCCTCCCCCGTGCCTTCCTTGACCCTGGAAGGTGCCACTCCCACTGTCCTTTC
CTAATAAAATGAGGAAATTGCATCGCATTGTCTGAGTAGGTGTCATTCTATTCTGGGGGGTGGGGTGGGG
CAGGACAGCAAGGGGGAGGATTGGGAAGACAATAGCAGGCATGCTGGGGATGCGGTGGGCTCTATGGCTT
CTGAGGCGGAAAGAACCAGCTGGGGCTCTAGGGGGTATCCCC
[124 nt withheld, positions 7323-7446]
C
[91 nt withheld, positions 7448-7538]
A
[49 nt withheld, positions 7540-7588]
CCTTTGACGTTGGAGTCCACGTTCTTT
[37 nt withheld, positions 7616-7652]
ACCCTATCTCGGTCTATTCTTTTGATTTATAAGGGATTTTGCCGATTTCGGCCTATTGGTTAAAAAATGA
GCTGATTTAACAAAAATTTAACGCGAATTAATTCTGTGGAATGTGTGTCAGTTAGGGTGTGGAAAGTCCC
CAGGCTCCCCAGCAGGCAGAAGTATGCAAAGCATGCATCTCAATTAGTCAGCAACCAGGTGTGGAAAGTC
CCCAGGCTCCCCAGCAGGCAGAAGTATGCAAAGCATGCATCTCAATTAGTCAGCAACCATAGTCCCGCCC
CTAACTCCGCCCATCCCGCCCCTAACTCCGCCCAGTTCCGCCCATTCTCCGCCCCATGGCTGACTAATTT
TTTTTATTTATGCAGAGGCCGAGGCCGCCTCTGCCTCTGAGCTATTCCAGAAGTAGTGAGGAGGCTTTTT
TGGAGGCCTAGGCTTTTGCAAAAAGCTCCCGGGAGCTTGTATATCCATTTTCGGATCTGATCAGCACGTG
TTGACAATTAATCATCGGCATAGTATATCGGCATAGTATAATACGACAAGGTGAGGAACTAAACCATGGC
CAAGTTGACCAGTGCCGTTCCGGTGCTCACCGCGCGCGACGTCGCCGGAGCGGTCGAGTTCTGGACCGAC
CGGCTCGGGTTCTCCCGGGACTTCGTGGAGGACGACTTCGCCGGTGTGGTCCGGGACGACGTGACCCTGT
TCATCAGCGCGGTCCAGGACCAGGTGGTGCCGGACAACACCCTGGCCTGGGTGTGGGTGCGCGGCCTGGA
CGAGCTGTACGCCGAGTGGTCGGAGGTCGTGTCCACGAACTTCCGGGACGCCTCCGGGCCGGCCATGACC
GAGATCGGCGAGCAGCCGTGGGGGCGGGAGTTCGCCCTGCGCGACCCGGCCGGCAACTGCGTGCACTTCG
TGGCCGAGGAGCAGGACTGACACGTGCTACGAGATTTCGATTCCACCGCCGCCTTCTATGAAAGGTTGGG
CTTCGGAATCGTTTTCCGGGACGCCGGCTGGATGATCCTCCAGCGCGGGGATCTCATGCTGGAGTTCTTC
GCCCACCCCAACTTGTTTATTGCAGCTTATAATGGTTACAAATAAAGCAATAGCATCACAAATTTCACAA
ATAAAGCATTTTTTTCACTGCATTCTAGTTGTGGTTTGTCCAAACTCATCAATGTATCTTATCATGTCTG
TATACCGTCGACCTCTAGCTAGAGCTTGGCGTAATCATGGTCATAGCTGTTTCCTGTGTGAAATTGTTAT
CCGCTCACAATTCCACACAACATACGAGCCGGAAGCATAAAGTGTAAAGCCTGGGGTGCCTAATGAGTGA
GCTAACTCACATTAATTGCGTTGCGCTCACTGCCCGCTTTCCAGTCGGGAAACCTGTCGTGCCAGCTGCA
TTAATGAATCGGCCAACGCGCGGGGAGAGGCGGTTTGCGTATTGGGCGCTCTTCCGCTTCCTCGCTCACT
GACTCGCTGCGCTCGGTCGTTCGGCTGCGGCGAGCGGTATCAGCTCACTCAAAGGCGGTAATACGGTTAT
CCACAGAATCAGGGGATAACGCAGGAAAGAACATGTGAGCAAAAGGCCAGCAAAAGGCCAGGAACCGTAA
AAAGGCCGCGTTGCTGGCGTTTTTCCATAGGCTCCGCCCCCCTGACGAGCATCACAAAAATCGACGCTCA
AGTCAGAGGTGGCGAAACCCGACAGGACTATAAAGATACCAGGCGTTTCCCCCTGGAAGCTCCCTCGTGC
GCTCTCCTGTTCCGACCCTGCCGCTTACCGGATACCTGTCCGCCTTTCTCCCTTCGGGAAGCGTGGCGCT
TTCTCATAGCTCACGCTGTAGGTATCTCAGTTCGGTGTAGGTCGTTCGCTCCAAGCTGGGCTGTGTGCAC
GAACCCCCCGTTCAGCCCGACCGCTGCGCCTTATCCGGTAACTATCGTCTTGAGTCCAACCCGGTAAGAC
ACGACTTATCGCCACTGGCAGCAGCCACTGGTAACAGGATTAGCAGAGCGAGGTATGTAGGCGGTGCTAC
AGAGTTCTTGAAGTGGTGGCCTAACTACGGCTACACTAGAAGAACAGTATTTGGTATCTGCGCTCTGCTG
AAGCCAGTTACCTTCGGAAAAAGAGTTGGTAGCTCTTGATCCGGCAAACAAACCACCGCTGGTAGCGGTG
GTTTTTTTGTTTGCAAGCAGCAGATTACGCGCAGAAAAAAAGGATCTCAAGAAGATCCTTTGATCTTTTC
TACGGGGTCTGACGCTCAGTGGAACGAAAACTCACGTTAAGGGATTTTGGTCATGAGATTATCAAAAAGG
ATCTTCACCTAGATCCTTTTAAATTAAAAATGAAGTTTTAAATCAATCTAAAGTATATATGAGTAAACTT
GGTCTGACAGTTACCAATGCTTAATCAGTGAGGCACCTATCTCAGCGATCTGTCTATTTCGTTCATCCAT
AGTTGCCTGACTCCCCGTCGTGTAGATAACTACGATACGGGAGGGCTTACCATCTGGCCCCAGTGCTGCA
ATGATACCGCGAGACCCACGCTCACCGGCTCCAGATTTATCAGCAATAAACCAGCCAGCCGGAAGGGCCG
AGCGCAGAAGTGGTCCTGCAACTTTATCCGCCTCCATCCAGTCTATTAATTGTTGCCGGGAAGCTAGAGT
AAGTAGTTCGCCAGTTAATAGTTTGCGCAACGTTGTTGCCATTGCTACAGGCATCGTGGTGTCACGCTCG
TCGTTTGGTATGGCTTCATTCAGCTCCGGTTCCCAACGATCAAGGCGAGTTACATGATCCCCCATGTTGT
GCAAAAAAGCGGTTAGCTCCTTCGGTCCTCCGATCGTTGTCAGAAGTAAGTTGGCCGCAGTGTTATCACT
CATGGTTATGGCAGCACTGCATAATTCTCTTACTGTCATGCCATCCGTAAGATGCTTTTCTGTGACTGGT
GAGTACTCAACCAAGTCATTCTGAGAATAGTGTATGCGGCGACCGAGTTGCTCTTGCCCGGCGTCAATAC
GGGATAATACCGCGCCACATAGCAGAACTTTAAAAGTGCTCATCATTGGAAAACGTTCTTCGGGGCGAAA
ACTCTCAAGGATCTTACCGCTGTTGAGATCCAGTTCGATGTAACCCACTCGTGCACCCAACTGATCTTCA
GCATCTTTTACTTTCACCAGCGTTTCTGGGTGAGCAAAAACAGGAAGGCAAAATGCCGCAAAAAAGGGAA
TAAGGGCGACACGGAAATGTTGAATACTCATACTCTTCCTTTTTCAATATTATTGAAGCATTTATCAGGG
TTATTGTCTCATGAGCGGATACATATTTGAATGTATTTAGAAAAATAAACAAATAGGGGTTCCGCGCACA
TTTCCCCGAAAAGTGCCACCTGACGTCGACGGATCGGGAGATCTCCCGATCCCCTATGGTGCACTCTCAG
TACAATCTGCTCTGATGCCGCATAGTTAAGCCAGTATCTGCTCCCTGCTTGTGTGTTGGAGGTCGCTGAG
TAGTGCGCGAGCAAAATTTAAGCTACAACAAGGCAAGGCTTGACCGACAATTGCATGAAGAATCTGCTTA
GGGTTAGGCGTTTTGCGCTGCTTCGCGATGTACGGGCCAGATATACGCGTTGACATTGATTATTGACTAG
TTATTAATAGTAATCAATTACGGGGTCATTAGTTCATAGCCCATATATGGAGTTCCGCGTTACATAACTT
ACGGTAAATGGCCCGCCTGGCTGACCGCCCAACGACCCCCGCCCATTGACGTCAATAATGACGTATGTTC
CCATAGTAACGCCAATAGGGACTTTCCATTGACGTCAATGGGTGGAGTATTTACGGTAAACTGCCCACTT
GGCAGTACATCAAGTGTATCATATGCCAAGTACGCCCCCTATTGACGTCAATGACGGTAAATGGCCCGCC
TGGCATTATGCCCAGTACATGACCTTATGGGACTTTCCTACTTGGCAGTACATCTACGTATTAGTCATCG
CTATTACCATGG
